Addgene plasmid #25309: KIF13B
Purpose: Bacterial expression for structure determination; may not be full ORF
Depositing lab: Cheryl Arrowsmith. Depositing organization: University of Toronto.
Backbone
  Vector backbone: pET28a-LIC-CHis
  Backbone manufacturer: SGC
  Backbone size w/o insert (bp): 7328
  Vector type: Bacterial Expression
Growth in bacteria
  Bacterial resistance: Kanamycin, 50 μg/mL
  Growth temperature: 37°C
  Growth strain: DH5alpha
  Copy number: Low Copy
Gene/Insert
  Gene/Insert name: KIF13B:S4-K351:cH6 (alt names: PDB: 3GBJ; kinesin KIF13B, motor domain)
  Species: H. sapiens (human)
  Insert size (bp): 1044
  Mutation: Contains amino acids S4-K351
  Entrez Gene: KIF13B (a.k.a. GAKIN)
  Tag / fusion protein: His (C terminal on insert)
  Cloning method: Restriction Enzyme
  Sequencing primers: 5′ T7; 3′ T7-term
Terms and licenses: Academic/Nonprofit Terms; Industry Terms: Not Available to Industry
Depositor comments: PDB: 3GBJ. http://www.thesgc.org/structures/3GBJ/
How to cite: KIF13B was a gift from Cheryl Arrowsmith (Addgene plasmid # 25309 ; http://n2t.net/addgene:25309 ; RRID:Addgene_25309)
