[The description below was written by a language model from this plasmid's Addgene catalogue record.]
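Description:
KIF13B is a bacterial expression plasmid built on pET28a-LIC-CHis, a ligation-independent-cloning derivative of the pET28a backbone produced by a structural genomics group. The backbone is listed at 7328 bp without insert. The plasmid confers kanamycin resistance and is recorded as low copy. The record gives no feature table, so the origin of replication and the promoter are not explicitly stated. The listed T7 and T7-terminator sequencing primers fit the usual pET layout, in which a T7 promoter and terminator flank the cloning site and expression depends on a host that supplies T7 RNA polymerase. DH5alpha is named only as the propagation strain, and no expression strain is given.

The insert is a 1044 bp fragment of human KIF13B (also known as GAKIN) encoding residues S4 to K351, which correspond to the kinesin motor domain. It is not the full open reading frame, as the record itself cautions. A hexahistidine tag is fused to the C terminus of the fragment, which would allow purification by immobilised metal affinity chromatography. The cloning method is catalogued as restriction enzyme, even though the backbone name points to a LIC-compatible vector.

The stated purpose is recombinant production of the protein in bacteria for structure determination, and the depositor links the construct to a deposited crystal structure of the KIF13B motor domain. It therefore serves as a source of soluble, tagged motor domain for crystallography and could plausibly support related biochemical or biophysical work on this kinesin. It is not suited to studies that need the full-length protein.
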