>Addgene plasmid #25309 | KIF13B | depositor partial sequence | sequence record 11783 | Author sequence
AGCAAAGTGAAGGTTGCGGTCCGTATTCGCCCGATGAATCGGAGAGAAACCGACCTGCATACGAAATGCG
TAGTGGATGTTGACGCCAACAAAGTCATCTTAAATCCAGTAAACACTAATTTGTCTAAGGGTGATGCACG
AGGGCAGCCTAAAGTGTTTGCTTATGACCACTGTTTCTGGAGTATGGATGAGTCAGTTAAAGAAAAGTAC
GCGGGACAAGATATAGTCTTTAAATGCCTTGGCGAGAACATTCTCCAGAATGCCTTCGACGGTTATAACG
CATGTATCTTTGCTTACGGGCAAACAGGATCGGGCAAATCGTATACCATGATGGGTACGGCGGATCAGCC
CGGCCTGATTCCGCGTCTGTGCAGCGGTTTATTCGAACGCACTCAGAAGGAAGAGAATGAAGAGCAATCT
TTTAAAGTGGAAGTAAGTTACATGGAAATCTATAACGAGAAAGTTCGTGACTTGCTTGATCCAAAGGGGT
CACGCCAGACACTGAAAGTGCGGGAACATTCCGTCCTCGGACCTTACGTTGACGGCCTGTCGAAATTAGC
CGTAACCAGCTATAAGGATATAGAGTCTCTGATGAGTGAAGGTAATAAATCACGTACGGTGGCAGCTACC
AACATGAATGAAGAGTCCTCGCGCAGCCACGCGGTATTCAAAATTACTTTGACACATACGCTTTATGATG
TTAAGTCTGGCACCAGTGGTGAAAAAGTGGGGAAACTGTCACTCGTAGACTTAGCCGGATCGGAGAGAGC
AACTAAGACAGGCGCTGCGGGTGATCGACTGAAAGAAGGGAGCAACATCAATAAATCGTTGACCACGCTT
GGCCTGGTCATTTCTGCCCTGGCAGACCAAAGTGCGGGTAAGAACAAAAATAAATTTGTTCCGTACCGTG
ATTCAGTGCTCACCTGGTTACTGAAGGATAGCTTGGGAGGCAACTCCAAAACTGCTATGGTAGCCACAGT
TTCGCCCGCAGCGGACAATTATGATGAAACGCTTTCTACCCTGCGCTACGCTGACCGGGCCAAA
