>Addgene plasmid #25309 | KIF13B | addgene partial sequence | sequence record 31392 | 25309 with T7-term
CGGGCTTGTAGCAGCCGGATCTCAGTGGTGGTGGTGGTGGTGCTCGAGTGCGGCCGCAAGCTTCGTCATC
AGTGATGGTGATGATGATGTTTGGCCCGGTCAGCGTAGCGCAGGGTAGAAAGCGTTTCATCATAATTGTC
CGCTGCGGGCGAAACTGTGGCTACCATAGCAGTTTTGGAGTTGCCTCCCAAGCTATCCTTCAGTAACCAG
GTGAGCACTGAATCACGGTACGGAACAAATTTATTTTTGTTCTTACCCGCACTTTGGTCTGCCAGGGCAG
AAATGACCAGGCCAAGCGTGGTCAACGATTTATTGATGTTGCTCCCTTCTTTCAGTCGATCACCCGCAGC
GCCTGTCTTAGTTGCTCTCTCGGATCCGGCTAAGTCTACGAGTGACAGTTTCCCCACTTTTTCACCACTG
GTGCCAGACTTAACATCATAAAGCGTATGTGTCAAAGTAATTTTGAATACCGCGTGGCTGCGCGAGGACT
CTTCATTCATGTTGGTAGCTGCCACCGTACGTGATTTATTACCTTCACTCATCAGAGACTCTATATCCTT
ATAGCTGGTTACGGCTAATTTCGACAGGCCGTCAACGTAAGGTCCGAGGACGGAATGTTCCCGCACTTTC
AGTGTCTGGCGTGACCCCTTTGGATCAAGCAAGTCACGAACTTTCTCGTTATAGATTTCCATGTAACTTA
CTTCCACTTTAAAAGATTGCTCTTCATTCTCTTCCTTCTGAGTGCGTTCGAATAAACCGCTGCACAGACG
CGGAATCAGGCCGGGCTGATCCGCCGTACCCATCATGGTATACGATTTGCC
